Addgene plasmid #142320: TFORF2532
Purpose: Lentiviral vector for overexpressing transcription factor ORFs with unique 24-bp barcodes. Barcodes facilitate identification of transcription factors in pooled screens.
Depositing lab: Feng Zhang. Depositing organization: Broad Institute. Publication: A transcription factor atlas of directed differentiation. Joung J, Ma S, Tay T, Geiger-Schuller KR, Kirchgatterer PC, Verdine VK, Guo B, Arias-Garcia MA, Allen WE, Singh A, Kuksenko O, Abudayyeh OO, Gootenberg JS, Fu Z, Macrae RK, Buenrostro JD, Regev A, Zhang F. Cell. 2023 Jan 5;186(1):209-229.e26. doi: 10.1016/j.cell.2022.11.026. PubMed 36608654.
Backbone
  Vector backbone: pLX_TRC317
  Backbone manufacturer: Broad Institute Genetic Perturbation Platform
  Backbone size w/o insert (bp): 8264
  Vector type: Mammalian Expression, Lentiviral
  Selectable markers: Puromycin
Growth in bacteria
  Bacterial resistance: Ampicillin, 100 μg/mL
  Growth temperature: 30°C
  Growth strain: DH5alpha
  Copy number: High Copy
Gene/Insert
  Gene/Insert name: SOX3
  Species: H. sapiens (human)
  Insert size (bp): 1442
  Entrez Gene: SOX3 (a.k.a. GHDX, MRGH, PHP, PHPX, SOXB)
  Promoter: EF1a
  Cloning method: Unknown
  Sequencing primers: 5′ GGGTGGAGACTGAAGTTAGGCCAG; 3′ CACATAGCGTAAAAGGAGCAACATAG
Terms and licenses: Academic/Nonprofit Terms; Industry Terms: Not Available to Industry
Depositor comments: NM_005634,ENST00000370536 . The transcription factor ORF portion of this plasmid was synthesized by Genewiz. Please test multiple small colonies in case of plasmid recombination. To make this collection available in a timely manner, a portion of this collection was not fully sequenced by Addgene. If an Addgene verified full plasmid sequence is not available, please contact us prior to placing an order to request the full sequence.
How to cite: TFORF2532 was a gift from Feng Zhang (Addgene plasmid # 142320 ; http://n2t.net/addgene:142320 ; RRID:Addgene_142320)
