[The description below was written by a language model from this plasmid's Addgene catalogue record and pLannotate feature annotations shown in this document.]
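Description:
TFORF2532 is a lentiviral mammalian expression plasmid built on the pLX_TRC317 backbone that carries the human SOX3 open reading frame together with a unique 24-bp barcode. It belongs to a large collection of transcription factor overexpression constructs. In bacteria it is maintained through a high-copy ColE1/pUC-type origin and selected with ampicillin via the β-lactamase gene. An f1 origin and remnants of a lac/T7/T3 cloning region are also present in the backbone. The depositor notes that the plasmid can recombine, as is common for LTR-containing vectors.

The viral portion has a third-generation, self-inactivating layout. An RSV promoter drives a truncated HIV-1 5' LTR, followed by the Ψ packaging signal with a gag fragment, the Rev response element, a cPPT/CTS, the WPRE and a ΔU3 3' LTR, with an SV40 polyadenylation signal downstream. Within the transfer cassette, an SV40 early promoter expresses puromycin N-acetyltransferase so that transduced cells can be selected. The strong constitutive EF-1α promoter separately drives SOX3, a SOX-family factor annotated as keeping neural cells undifferentiated and acting in hypothalamo-pituitary and sex-determination pathways. The WPRE sits downstream of the ORF, where it enhances transcript stability and expression.

The feature table does not annotate the barcode itself. A short U6 promoter fragment is called between the ORF and the WPRE, and the record does not explain it. The recorded purpose is overexpression of transcription factors in pooled screens, where the barcode identifies which factor each cell received, as in directed-differentiation studies.
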