Features (pLannotate 1.2.2; 31 found; start..end, strand, type, name):
      5..231     +  promoter       RSV promoter: Rous sarcoma virus enhancer/promoter
    232..412     +  LTR            5' LTR (truncated): truncated 5' long terminal repeat (LTR) from HIV-1
    459..584     +  misc_feature   HIV-1 Ψ: packaging signal of human immunodeficiency virus type 1
    568..931     +  CDS            HIV-1 gag (fragment): gag protein from human immunodeficiency virus 1; gag
   1077..1310    +  misc_feature   RRE: The Rev response element (RRE) of HIV-1 allows for Rev-dependent mRNA export from the nucleus to the cytoplasm.
   1687..1713    +  CDS            Rev (fragment): human immunodeficiency virus 1 (HIV-1) Rev protein; rev; enhances nuclear export of unspliced and incompletely spliced viral mRNAs
   1720..1743    +  promoter       SV40 promoter (fragment): SV40 early promoter
   1744..1815    +  promoter       SV40 promoter (fragment): SV40 enhancer and early promoter
   1839..1974    +  rep_origin     SV40 ori: SV40 origin of replication
   2020..2616    +  CDS            PuroR (fragment): puromycin N-acetyltransferase; pac from Streptomyces; confers resistance to puromycin
   2665..2782    +  misc_feature   cPPT/CTS: central polypurine tract and central termination sequence of HIV-1
   2847..2913    +  CDS            small t antigen (fragment): SV40 (simian virus 40) small t antigen
   2920..4098    +  promoter       EF-1α promoter: strong constitutive promoter for human elongation factor EF-1α
   4115..5452    +  CDS            SOX3: SOX3_HUMAN - Experimental evidence at protein level: Swiss-Prot protein existence level 1. Transcription factor required during the formation of the hypothalamo-pituitary axis. May function as a switch in neuronal development. Keeps neural cells undifferentiated by counteracting the activity of proneural proteins and suppresses neuronal differentiation. Required also within the pharyngeal epithelia for craniofacial morphogenesis. Controls a genetic switch in male development. Is necessary for initiating male sex determination by directing the development of supporting cell precursors (pre-Sert
   5468..5521    +  promoter       U6 promoter (fragment): RNA polymerase III promoter for human U6 snRNA
   5563..6151    +  misc_feature   WPRE: woodchuck hepatitis virus posttranscriptional regulatory element
   6202..6221    +  misc_feature   cPPT/CTS (fragment): central polypurine tract and central termination sequence of HIV-1
   6223..6456    +  LTR            3' LTR (ΔU3): self-inactivating 3' long terminal repeat (LTR) from HIV-1
   6534..6655    +  polyA_signal   SV40 poly(A) signal: SV40 polyadenylation signal
   6695..6830    +  rep_origin     SV40 ori: SV40 origin of replication
   6851..6869    -  promoter       T7 promoter: promoter for bacteriophage T7 RNA polymerase
   6877..7032    +  CDS            lacZα (fragment): LacZα fragment of β-galactosidase; lacZ fragment
   7037..7465    +  rep_origin     f1 ori (sequence partly withheld): f1 bacteriophage origin of replication; arrow indicates direction of (+) strand synthesis
   7518..7622    +  promoter       AmpR promoter: bla
   7623..8483    +  CDS            AmpR: β-lactamase; bla; confers resistance to ampicillin, carbenicillin, and related antibiotics
   8654..9242    +  rep_origin     ori: high-copy-number ColE1/pMB1/pBR322/pUC origin of replication
   9425..9517    +  CDS            lacI (fragment): lac repressor; lacI; The lac repressor binds to the lac operator to inhibit transcription in E. coli. This inhibition can be relieved by adding lactose or isopropyl-β-D-thiogalactopyranoside (IPTG).
   9530..9551    +  protein_bind   CAP binding site: CAP binding activates transcription in the presence of cAMP. E. coli catabolite activator protein
   9566..9596    +  promoter       lac promoter: promoter for the E. coli lac operon
   9604..9620    +  protein_bind   lac operator: The lac repressor binds to the lac operator to inhibit transcription in E. coli. This inhibition can be relieved by adding lactose or isopropyl-β-D-thiogalactopyranoside (IPTG). lac repressor encoded by lacI
   9665..9683    +  promoter       T3 promoter: promoter for bacteriophage T3 RNA polymerase
>Addgene plasmid #142320 | TFORF2532 | addgene full sequence | sequence record 427311 | Addgene NGS Result
TTAATGTAGTCTTATGCAATACTCTTGTAGTCTTGCAACATGGTAACGATGAGTTAGCAACATGCCTTAC
AAGGAGAGAAAAAGCACCGTGCATGCCGATTGGTGGAAGTAAGGTGGTACGATCGTGCCTTATTAGGAAG
GCAACAGACGGGTCTGACATGGATTGGACGAACCACTGAATTGCCGCATTGCAGAGATATTGTATTTAAG
TGCCTAGCTCGATACATAAACGGGTCTCTCTGGTTAGACCAGATCTGAGCCTGGGAGCTCTCTGGCTAAC
TAGGGAACCCACTGCTTAAGCCTCAATAAAGCTTGCCTTGAGTGCTTCAAGTAGTGTGTGCCCGTCTGTT
GTGTGACTCTGGTAACTAGAGATCCCTCAGACCCTTTTAGTCAGTGTGGAAAATCTCTAGCAGTGGCGCC
CGAACAGGGACTTGAAAGCGAAAGGGAAACCAGAGGAGCTCTCTCGACGCAGGACTCGGCTTGCTGAAGC
GCGCACGGCAAGAGGCGAGGGGCGGCGACTGGTGAGTACGCCAAAAATTTTGACTAGCGGAGGCTAGAAG
GAGAGAGATGGGTGCGAGAGCGTCAGTATTAAGCGGGGGAGAATTAGATCGCGATGGGAAAAAATTCGGT
TAAGGCCAGGGGGAAAGAAAAAATATAAATTAAAACATATAGTATGGGCAAGCAGGGAGCTAGAACGATT
CGCAGTTAATCCTGGCCTGTTAGAAACATCAGAAGGCTGTAGACAAATACTGGGACAGCTACAACCATCC
CTTCAGACAGGATCAGAAGAACTTAGATCATTATATAATACAGTAGCAACCCTCTATTGTGTGCATCAAA
GGATAGAGATAAAAGACACCAAGGAAGCTTTAGACAAGATAGAGGAAGAGCAAAACAAAAGTAAGACCAC
CGCACAGCAAGCGGCCGCTGATCTTCAGACCTGGAGGAGGAGATATGAGGGACAATTGGAGAAGTGAATT
ATATAAATATAAAGTAGTAAAAATTGAACCATTAGGAGTAGCACCCACCAAGGCAAAGAGAAGAGTGGTG
CAGAGAGAAAAAAGAGCAGTGGGAATAGGAGCTTTGTTCCTTGGGTTCTTGGGAGCAGCAGGAAGCACTA
TGGGCGCAGCGTCAATGACGCTGACGGTACAGGCCAGACAATTATTGTCTGGTATAGTGCAGCAGCAGAA
CAATTTGCTGAGGGCTATTGAGGCGCAACAGCATCTGTTGCAACTCACAGTCTGGGGCATCAAGCAGCTC
CAGGCAAGAATCCTGGCTGTGGAAAGATACCTAAAGGATCAACAGCTCCTGGGGATTTGGGGTTGCTCTG
GAAAACTCATTTGCACCACTGCTGTGCCTTGGAATGCTAGTTGGAGTAATAAATCTCTGGAACAGATTTG
GAATCACACGACCTGGATGGAGTGGGACAGAGAAATTAACAATTACACAAGCTTAATACACTCCTTAATT
GAAGAATCGCAAAACCAGCAAGAAAAGAATGAACAAGAATTATTGGAATTAGATAAATGGGCAAGTTTGT
GGAATTGGTTTAACATAACAAATTGGCTGTGGTATATAAAATTATTCATAATGATAGTAGGAGGCTTGGT
AGGTTTAAGAATAGTTTTTGCTGTACTTTCTATAGTGAATAGAGTTAGGCAGGGATATTCACCATTATCG
TTTCAGACCCACCTCCCAACCCCGAGGGGACCCATGCATTGCATCTCAATTAGTCAGCAACCAGGTGTGG
AAAGTCCCCAGGCTCCCCAGCAGGCAGAAGTATGCAAAGCATGCGTCTCAATTAGTCAGCAACCATAGTC
CCGCCCCTAACTCCGCCCATCCCGCCCCTAACTCCGCCCAGTTCCGCCCATTCTCCGCCCCATGGCTGAC
TAATTTTTTTTATTTATGCAGAGGCCGAGGCCGCCTCGGCCTCTGAGCTATTCCAGAAGTAGTGAGGAGG
CTTTTTTGGAGGCCTAGGCTTTTGCAAAAAGCTTTCTAGAGGTACCACCGGAGCTTACCATGACCGAGTA
CAAGCCCACGGTGCGCCTCGCCACCCGCGACGACGTCCCCAGGGCCGTACGCACCCTCGCCGCCGCGTTC
GCCGACTACCCCGCCACGCGCCACACCGTCGATCCGGACCGCCACATCGAGCGGGTCACCGAGCTGCAAG
AACTCTTCCTCACGCGCGTCGGGCTCGACATCGGCAAGGTGTGGGTCGCGGACGACGGCGCCGCCGTGGC
GGTCTGGACCACGCCGGAGAGCGTCGAAGCGGGGGCGGTGTTCGCCGAGATCGGCCCGCGCATGGCCGAG
TTGAGCGGTTCCCGGCTGGCCGCGCAGCAACAGATGGAAGGCCTCCTGGCGCCGCACCGGCCCAAGGAGC
CCGCGTGGTTCCTGGCCACCGTCGGCGTCTCGCCCGACCACCAGGGCAAGGGTCTGGGCAGCGCCGTCGT
GCTCCCCGGAGTGGAGGCGGCCGAGCGCGCCGGGGTGCCCGCCTTCCTGGAGACCTCCGCGCCCCGCAAC
CTCCCCTTCTACGAGCGGCTCGGCTTCACCGTCACCGCCGACGTCGAGGTGCCCGAAGGACCGCGCACCT
GGTGCATGACCCGCAAGCCCGGTGCCAGTTAACGAATTCTAGATCTTGAGACAAATGGCAGTATTCATCC
ACAATTTTAAAAGAAAAGGGGGGATTGGGGGGTACAGTGCAGGGGAAAGAATAGTAGACATAATAGCAAC
AGACATACAAACTAAAGAATTACAAAAACAAATTACAAAAATTCAAAATTTTCGGGTTTATTACAGGGAC
AGCAGAGATCCACTTTGGCGCCGGCTCGAGGCCTGCAGGTGCAAAGATGGATAAAGTTTTAAACAGAGAG
GAATCTTTGCAGCTAATGGACCTTCTAGGTCTTGAAAGGAGTGGGAATTGGCTCCGGTGCCCGTCAGTGG
GCAGAGCGCACATCGCCCACAGTCCCCGAGAAGTTGGGGGGAGGGGTCGGCAATTGAACCGGTGCCTAGA
GAAGGTGGCGCGGGGTAAACTGGGAAAGTGATGTCGTGTACTGGCTCCGCCTTTTTCCCGAGGGTGGGGG
AGAACCGTATATAAGTGCAGTAGTCGCCGTGAACGTTCTTTTTCGCAACGGGTTTGCCGCCAGAACACAG
GTAAGTGCCGTGTGTGGTTCCCGCGGGCCTGGCCTCTTTACGGGTTATGGCCCTTGCGTGCCTTGAATTA
CTTCCACCTGGCTGCAGTACGTGATTCTTGATCCCGAGCTTCGGGTTGGAAGTGGGTGGGAGAGTTCGAG
GCCTTGCGCTTAAGGAGCCCCTTCGCCTCGTGCTTGAGTTGAGGCCTGGCCTGGGCGCTGGGGCCGCCGC
GTGCGAATCTGGTGGCACCTTCGCGCCTGTCTCGCTGCTTTCGATAAGTCTCTAGCCATTTAAAATTTTT
GATGACCTGCTGCGACGCTTTTTTTCTGGCAAGATAGTCTTGTAAATGCGGGCCAAGATCTGCACACTGG
TATTTCGGTTTTTGGGGCCGCGGGCGGCGACGGGGCCCGTGCGTCCCAGCGCACATGTTCGGCGAGGCGG
GGCCTGCGAGCGCGGCCACCGAGAATCGGACGGGGGTAGTCTCAAGCTGGCCGGCCTGCTCTGGTGCCTG
GCCTCGCGCCGCCGTGTATCGCCCCGCCCTGGGCGGCAAGGCTGGCCCGGTCGGCACCAGTTGCGTGAGC
GGAAAGATGGCCGCTTCCCGGCCCTGCTGCAGGGAGCTCAAAATGGAGGACGCGGCGCTCGGGAGAGCGG
GCGGGTGAGTCACCCACACAAAGGAAAAGGGCCTTTCCGTCCTCAGCCGTCGCTTCATGTGACTCCACGG
AGTACCGGGCGCCGTCCAGGCACCTCGATTAGTTCTCGAGCTTTTGGAGTACGTCGTCTTTAGGTTGGGG
GGAGGGGTTTTATGCGATGGAGTTTCCCCACACTGAGTGGGTGGAGACTGAAGTTAGGCCAGCTTGGCAC
TTGATGTAATTCTCCTTGGAATTTGCCCTTTTTGAGTTTGGATCTTGGTTCATTCTCAAGCCTCAGACAG
TGGTTCAAAGTTTTTTTCTTCCATTTCAGGTGTCGTGAGGCTAGCACCGCCACCATGCGACCTGTTCGAG
AGAACTCATCAGGTGCGAGAAGCCCGCGGGTTCCTGCTGATTTGGCGCGGAGCATTTTGATAAGCCTACC
CTTCCCGCCGGACTCGCTGGCCCACAGGCCCCCAAGCTCCGCTCCGACGGAGTCCCAGGGCCTTTTCACC
GTGGCCGCTCCAGCCCCGGGAGCGCCTTCTCCTCCCGCCACGCTGGCGCACCTTCTTCCCGCCCCGGCAA
TGTACAGCCTTCTGGAGACTGAACTCAAGAACCCCGTAGGGACACCCACACAAGCGGCGGGCACCGGCGG
CCCCGCAGCCCCGGGAGGCGCAGGCAAGAGTAGTGCGAACGCAGCCGGCGGCGCGAACTCGGGCGGCGGC
AGCAGCGGTGGTGCGAGCGGAGGTGGCGGGGGTACAGACCAGGACCGTGTGAAACGGCCCATGAACGCCT
TCATGGTATGGTCCCGCGGGCAGCGGCGCAAAATGGCCCTGGAGAACCCCAAGATGCACAATTCTGAGAT
CAGCAAGCGCTTGGGCGCCGACTGGAAACTGCTGACCGACGCCGAGAAGCGACCATTCATCGACGAGGCC
AAGCGACTTCGCGCCGTGCACATGAAGGAGTATCCGGACTACAAGTACCGACCGCGCCGCAAGACCAAGA
CGCTGCTCAAGAAAGATAAGTACTCCCTGCCCAGCGGCCTCCTGCCTCCCGGTGCCGCGGCCGCCGCCGC
CGCTGCCGCGGCCGCAGCCGCTGCCGCCAGCAGTCCGGTGGGCGTGGGCCAGCGCCTGGACACGTACACG
CACGTGAACGGCTGGGCCAACGGCGCGTACTCGCTGGTGCAGGAGCAGCTGGGCTACGCGCAGCCCCCGA
GCATGAGCAGCCCGCCGCCGCCGCCCGCGCTGCCGCCGATGCACCGCTACGACATGGCCGGCCTGCAGTA
CAGCCCAATGATGCCGCCCGGCGCTCAGAGCTACATGAACGTCGCTGCCGCGGCCGCCGCCGCCTCGGGC
TACGGGGGCATGGCGCCCTCAGCCACAGCAGCCGCGGCCGCCGCCTACGGGCAGCAGCCCGCCACCGCCG
CGGCCGCAGCTGCGGCCGCAGCCGCCATGAGCCTGGGCCCCATGGGCTCGGTAGTGAAGTCTGAGCCCAG
CTCGCCGCCGCCCGCCATCGCATCGCACTCTCAGCGCGCGTGCCTCGGCGACCTGCGCGACATGATCAGC
ATGTACCTGCCACCCGGCGGGGACGCGGCCGACGCCGCCTCTCCGCTGCCCGGCGGTCGCCTGCACGGCG
TGCACCAGCACTACCAGGGCGCCGGGACTGCAGTCAACGGAACGGTGCCGCTGACCCACATCTAGTAATG
AACTAGTCCGTAACTTGAAAGTATTTCGATTTCTTGGCTTTATATATCTTGTGGAAAGGACGACGCGACT
GTTTATTAGAAGCGCCCACGCGTTAAGTCGACAATCAACCTCTGGATTACAAAATTTGTGAAAGATTGAC
TGGTATTCTTAACTATGTTGCTCCTTTTACGCTATGTGGATACGCTGCTTTAATGCCTTTGTATCATGCT
ATTGCTTCCCGTATGGCTTTCATTTTCTCCTCCTTGTATAAATCCTGGTTGCTGTCTCTTTATGAGGAGT
TGTGGCCCGTTGTCAGGCAACGTGGCGTGGTGTGCACTGTGTTTGCTGACGCAACCCCCACTGGTTGGGG
CATTGCCACCACCTGTCAGCTCCTTTCCGGGACTTTCGCTTTCCCCCTCCCTATTGCCACGGCGGAACTC
ATCGCCGCCTGCCTTGCCCGCTGCTGGACAGGGGCTCGGCTGTTGGGCACTGACAATTCCGTGGTGTTGT
CGGGGAAATCATCGTCCTTTCCTTGGCTGCTCGCCTGTGTTGCCACCTGGATTCTGCGCGGGACGTCCTT
CTGCTACGTCCCTTCGGCCCTCAATCCAGCGGACCTTCCTTCCCGCGGCCTGCTGCCGGCTCTGCGGCCT
CTTCCGCGTCTTCGCCTTCGCCCTCAGACGAGTCGGATCTCCCTTTGGGCCGCCTCCCCGCGTCGACTTT
AAGACCAATGACTTACAAGGCAGCTGTAGATCTTAGCCACTTTTTAAAAGAAAAGGGGGGACTGGAAGGG
CTAATTCACTCCCAACGAAGACAAGATCTGCTTTTTGCTTGTACTGGGTCTCTCTGGTTAGACCAGATCT
GAGCCTGGGAGCTCTCTGGCTAACTAGGGAACCCACTGCTTAAGCCTCAATAAAGCTTGCCTTGAGTGCT
TCAAGTAGTGTGTGCCCGTCTGTTGTGTGACTCTGGTAACTAGAGATCCCTCAGACCCTTTTAGTCAGTG
TGGAAAATCTCTAGCAGTACGTATAGTAGTTCATGTCATCTTATTATTCAGTATTTATAACTTGCAAAGA
AATGAATATCAGAGAGTGAGAGGAACTTGTTTATTGCAGCTTATAATGGTTACAAATAAAGCAATAGCAT
CACAAATTTCACAAATAAAGCATTTTTTTCACTGCATTCTAGTTGTGGTTTGTCCAAACTCATCAATGTA
TCTTATCATGTCTGGCTCTAGCTATCCCGCCCCTAACTCCGCCCATCCCGCCCCTAACTCCGCCCAGTTC
CGCCCATTCTCCGCCCCATGGCTGACTAATTTTTTTTATTTATGCAGAGGCCGAGGCCGCCTCGGCCTCT
GAGCTATTCCAGAAGTAGTGAGGAGGCTTTTTTGGAGGCCTAGGGACGTACCCAATTCGCCCTATAGTGA
GTCGTATTACGCGCGCTCACTGGCCGTCGTTTTACAACGTCGTGACTGGGAAAACCCTGGCGTTACCCAA
CTTAATCGCCTTGCAGCACATCCCCCTTTCGCCAGCTGGCGTAATAGCGAAGAGGCCCGCACCGATCGCC
CTTCCCAACAGTTGCGCAGCCTGAATGGCGAATGGG
[124 nt withheld, positions 7037-7160]
C
[91 nt withheld, positions 7162-7252]
A
[49 nt withheld, positions 7254-7302]
CCTTTGACGTTGGAGTCCACGTTCTTT
[37 nt withheld, positions 7330-7366]
ACCCTATCTCGGTCTATTCTTTTGATTTATAAGGGATTTTGCCGATTTCGGCCTATTGGTTAAAAAATGA
GCTGATTTAACAAAAATTTAACGCGAATTTTAACAAAATATTAACGCTTACAATTTAGGTGGCACTTTTC
GGGGAAATGTGCGCGGAACCCCTATTTGTTTATTTTTCTAAATACATTCAAATATGTATCCGCTCATGAG
ACAATAACCCTGATAAATGCTTCAATAATATTGAAAAAGGAAGAGTATGAGTATTCAACATTTCCGTGTC
GCCCTTATTCCCTTTTTTGCGGCATTTTGCCTTCCTGTTTTTGCTCACCCAGAAACGCTGGTGAAAGTAA
AAGATGCTGAAGATCAGTTGGGTGCACGAGTGGGTTACATCGAACTGGATCTCAACAGCGGTAAGATCCT
TGAGAGTTTTCGCCCCGAAGAACGTTTTCCAATGATGAGCACTTTTAAAGTTCTGCTATGTGGCGCGGTA
TTATCCCGTATTGACGCCGGGCAAGAGCAACTCGGTCGCCGCATACACTATTCTCAGAATGACTTGGTTG
AGTACTCACCAGTCACAGAAAAGCATCTTACGGATGGCATGACAGTAAGAGAATTATGCAGTGCTGCCAT
AACCATGAGTGATAACACTGCGGCCAACTTACTTCTGACAACGATCGGAGGACCGAAGGAGCTAACCGCT
TTTTTGCACAACATGGGGGATCATGTAACTCGCCTTGATCGTTGGGAACCGGAGCTGAATGAAGCCATAC
CAAACGACGAGCGTGACACCACGATGCCTGTAGCAATGGCAACAACGTTGCGCAAACTATTAACTGGCGA
ACTACTTACTCTAGCTTCCCGGCAACAATTAATAGACTGGATGGAGGCGGATAAAGTTGCAGGACCACTT
CTGCGCTCGGCCCTTCCGGCTGGCTGGTTTATTGCTGATAAATCTGGAGCCGGTGAGCGTGGGTCTCGCG
GTATCATTGCAGCACTGGGGCCAGATGGTAAGCCCTCCCGTATCGTAGTTATCTACACGACGGGGAGTCA
GGCAACTATGGATGAACGAAATAGACAGATCGCTGAGATAGGTGCCTCACTGATTAAGCATTGGTAACTG
TCAGACCAAGTTTACTCATATATACTTTAGATTGATTTAAAACTTCATTTTTAATTTAAAAGGATCTAGG
TGAAGATCCTTTTTGATAATCTCATGACCAAAATCCCTTAACGTGAGTTTTCGTTCCACTGAGCGTCAGA
CCCCGTAGAAAAGATCAAAGGATCTTCTTGAGATCCTTTTTTTCTGCGCGTAATCTGCTGCTTGCAAACA
AAAAAACCACCGCTACCAGCGGTGGTTTGTTTGCCGGATCAAGAGCTACCAACTCTTTTTCCGAAGGTAA
CTGGCTTCAGCAGAGCGCAGATACCAAATACTGTTCTTCTAGTGTAGCCGTAGTTAGGCCACCACTTCAA
GAACTCTGTAGCACCGCCTACATACCTCGCTCTGCTAATCCTGTTACCAGTGGCTGCTGCCAGTGGCGAT
AAGTCGTGTCTTACCGGGTTGGACTCAAGACGATAGTTACCGGATAAGGCGCAGCGGTCGGGCTGAACGG
GGGGTTCGTGCACACAGCCCAGCTTGGAGCGAACGACCTACACCGAACTGAGATACCTACAGCGTGAGCT
ATGAGAAAGCGCCACGCTTCCCGAAGGGAGAAAGGCGGACAGGTATCCGGTAAGCGGCAGGGTCGGAACA
GGAGAGCGCACGAGGGAGCTTCCAGGGGGAAACGCCTGGTATCTTTATAGTCCTGTCGGGTTTCGCCACC
TCTGACTTGAGCGTCGATTTTTGTGATGCTCGTCAGGGGGGCGGAGCCTATGGAAAAACGCCAGCAACGC
GGCCTTTTTACGGTTCCTGGCCTTTTGCTGGCCTTTTGCTCACATGTTCTTTCCTGCGTTATCCCCTGAT
TCTGTGGATAACCGTATTACCGCCTTTGAGTGAGCTGATACCGCTCGCCGCAGCCGAACGACCGAGCGCA
GCGAGTCAGTGAGCGAGGAAGCGGAAGAGCGCCCAATACGCAAACCGCCTCTCCCCGCGCGTTGGCCGAT
TCATTAATGCAGCTGGCACGACAGGTTTCCCGACTGGAAAGCGGGCAGTGAGCGCAACGCAATTAATGTG
AGTTAGCTCACTCATTAGGCACCCCAGGCTTTACACTTTATGCTTCCGGCTCGTATGTTGTGTGGAATTG
TGAGCGGATAACAATTTCACACAGGAAACAGCTATGACCATGATTACGCCAAGCGCGCAATTAACCCTCA
CTAAAGGGAACAAAAGCTGGAGCTGCAAGC
