>Addgene plasmid #142320 | TFORF2532 | depositor partial sequence | sequence record 279098 | Insert
ACCGCCACCATGCGACCTGTTCGAGAGAACTCATCAGGTGCGAGAAGCCCGCGGGTTCCTGCTGATTTGG
CGCGGAGCATTTTGATAAGCCTACCCTTCCCGCCGGACTCGCTGGCCCACAGGCCCCCAAGCTCCGCTCC
GACGGAGTCCCAGGGCCTTTTCACCGTGGCCGCTCCAGCCCCGGGAGCGCCTTCTCCTCCCGCCACGCTG
GCGCACCTTCTTCCCGCCCCGGCAATGTACAGCCTTCTGGAGACTGAACTCAAGAACCCCGTAGGGACAC
CCACACAAGCGGCGGGCACCGGCGGCCCCGCAGCCCCGGGAGGCGCAGGCAAGAGTAGTGCGAACGCAGC
CGGCGGCGCGAACTCGGGCGGCGGCAGCAGCGGTGGTGCGAGCGGAGGTGGCGGGGGTACAGACCAGGAC
CGTGTGAAACGGCCCATGAACGCCTTCATGGTATGGTCCCGCGGGCAGCGGCGCAAAATGGCCCTGGAGA
ACCCCAAGATGCACAATTCTGAGATCAGCAAGCGCTTGGGCGCCGACTGGAAACTGCTGACCGACGCCGA
GAAGCGACCATTCATCGACGAGGCCAAGCGACTTCGCGCCGTGCACATGAAGGAGTATCCGGACTACAAG
TACCGACCGCGCCGCAAGACCAAGACGCTGCTCAAGAAAGATAAGTACTCCCTGCCCAGCGGCCTCCTGC
CTCCCGGTGCCGCGGCCGCCGCCGCCGCTGCCGCGGCCGCAGCCGCTGCCGCCAGCAGTCCGGTGGGCGT
GGGCCAGCGCCTGGACACGTACACGCACGTGAACGGCTGGGCCAACGGCGCGTACTCGCTGGTGCAGGAG
CAGCTGGGCTACGCGCAGCCCCCGAGCATGAGCAGCCCGCCGCCGCCGCCCGCGCTGCCGCCGATGCACC
GCTACGACATGGCCGGCCTGCAGTACAGCCCAATGATGCCGCCCGGCGCTCAGAGCTACATGAACGTCGC
TGCCGCGGCCGCCGCCGCCTCGGGCTACGGGGGCATGGCGCCCTCAGCCACAGCAGCCGCGGCCGCCGCC
TACGGGCAGCAGCCCGCCACCGCCGCGGCCGCAGCTGCGGCCGCAGCCGCCATGAGCCTGGGCCCCATGG
GCTCGGTAGTGAAGTCTGAGCCCAGCTCGCCGCCGCCCGCCATCGCATCGCACTCTCAGCGCGCGTGCCT
CGGCGACCTGCGCGACATGATCAGCATGTACCTGCCACCCGGCGGGGACGCGGCCGACGCCGCCTCTCCG
CTGCCCGGCGGTCGCCTGCACGGCGTGCACCAGCACTACCAGGGCGCCGGGACTGCAGTCAACGGAACGG
TGCCGCTGACCCACATCTAGTAATGAACTAGTCCGTAACTTGAAAGTATTTCGATTTCTTGGCTTTATAT
ATCTTGTGGAAAGGACGACGCGACTGTTTATTAGAAGCGCCC
