>Addgene plasmid #142320 | TFORF2532 | depositor partial sequence | sequence record 279099 | Barcode
CGCGACTGTTTATTAGAAGCGCCC
